Addgene plasmid #247456: pEF5-H4Δ1-19-HaloTag-FRT
Purpose: Expresses wild-type H4(Δ1-19)-Halo under EF1 promoter and can be integrated into FRT site
Depositing lab: Kazuhiro Maeshima. Depositing organization: National Institute of Genetics. Publication: Behaviors of nucleosomes with mutant histone H4s in euchromatic domains of living human cells. Semeigazin A, Iida S, Minami K, Tamura S, Ide S, Higashi K, Toyoda A, Kurokawa K, Maeshima K. Histochem Cell Biol. 2024 Jul;162(1-2):23-40. doi: 10.1007/s00418-024-02293-x. Epub 2024 May 14. PubMed 38743310.
Backbone
  Vector backbone: pEF5
  Backbone manufacturer: Invitrogen, Cat#V602020
  Vector type: Mammalian Expression
  Selectable markers: Hygromycin
Growth in bacteria
  Bacterial resistance: Ampicillin, 100 μg/mL
  Growth temperature: 37°C
  Growth strain: DH5alpha
  Copy number: High Copy
Gene/Insert
  Gene/Insert name: H4 (H4C1) (alt name: H4 (H4C1), Δ1-19)
  Species: H. sapiens (human)
  Insert size (bp): 1206
  Mutation: H4Δ1-19 lacks the initial 19 residues at the N-terminus.
  Entrez Gene: H4C1 (a.k.a. H4-16, H4C11, H4C12, H4C13, H4C14, H4C15, H4C16, H4C2, H4C3, H4C4, H4C5, H4C6, H4C8, H4C9, H4FA, HIST1H4A)
  Promoter: EF1α
  Tag / fusion protein: HaloTag (C terminal on insert)
  Cloning method: Other
  Sequencing primers: 5′ T7 or EF1a
Terms and licenses: Academic/Nonprofit Terms; Industry Terms: Not Available to Industry
How to cite: pEF5-H4Δ1-19-HaloTag-FRT was a gift from Kazuhiro Maeshima (Addgene plasmid # 247456 ; http://n2t.net/addgene:247456 ; RRID:Addgene_247456)
