[The description below was written by a language model from this plasmid's Addgene catalogue record and pLannotate feature annotations shown in this document.]
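Description:
pEF5-H4Δ1-19-HaloTag-FRT is a mammalian expression plasmid built on the Invitrogen pEF5 FRT-type backbone, designed for Flp recombinase-mediated integration of a tagged histone transgene into a genomic FRT site. It is maintained in E. coli as a high-copy plasmid through a ColE1/pUC-type origin and the β-lactamase gene conferring ampicillin resistance. The annotated sequence is about 7 kb and also carries small remnants of an f1 origin, lac regulatory elements and assorted viral promoter fragments that appear to be backbone leftovers.

The payload is human histone H4 (H4C1) lacking its first 19 N-terminal residues, i.e. most of the basic tail, fused at its C terminus to HaloTag, a modified dehalogenase that covalently binds chloroalkane ligands, including fluorescent ones. The purpose line calls this "wild-type" H4(Δ1-19), which presumably means the retained portion carries no point substitutions. The fusion is driven by the strong constitutive EF-1α promoter, with a T7 promoter just upstream of the coding region, and is terminated by the bGH polyadenylation signal. A V5 epitope sequence is annotated downstream of HaloTag, but the record does not say whether it is translated in frame.

A single FRT site lies immediately upstream of a hygromycin resistance gene followed by an SV40 poly(A) signal. No complete promoter is annotated in front of this gene, consistent with the standard design in which hygromycin resistance is gained only after correct recombination into a host-cell FRT locus that supplies the promoter. This allows selection of isogenic stable lines. The associated publication concerns the behaviour of nucleosomes carrying mutant H4 in living human cells.
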