Features (pLannotate 1.2.2; 24 found; start..end, strand, type, name):
    735..782     -  protein_bind   FRT: FLP-mediated recombination occurs in the 8-bp core sequence TCTAGAAA (Turan and Bode, 2011). FLP recombinase from the Saccharomyces cerevisiae 2μ plasmid
    787..1020    -  rep_origin     f1 ori (fragment) (sequence partly withheld): f1 bacteriophage origin of replication; arrow indicates direction of (+) strand synthesis
   1041..1062    -  promoter       SV40 promoter (fragment): SV40 enhancer and early promoter
   1066..1290    -  polyA_signal   bGH poly(A) signal: bovine growth hormone polyadenylation signal
   1334..1375    -  CDS            V5 tag: epitope tag from simian virus 5
   1428..2311    -  CDS            HaloTag® (fragment): modified bacterial dehalogenase that forms covalent bonds with chloroalkane derivatives
   2378..2626    -  CDS            H4_BOVIN (fragment) (sequence withheld): Experimental evidence at protein level: Swiss-Prot protein existence level 1. Core component of nucleosome. Nucleosomes wrap and compact DNA into chromatin, limiting DNA accessibility to the cellular machineries which require DNA as a template. Histones thereby play a central role in transcription regulation, DNA repair, DNA replication and chromosomal stability. DNA accessibility is regulated via a complex set of post-translational modifications of histones, also called histone code, and nucleosome remodeling. From Bos taurus (Bovine).
   2644..2663    +  misc_feature   MCS (fragment): pBluescript multiple cloning site
   2702..2720    -  promoter       T7 promoter: promoter for bacteriophage T7 RNA polymerase
   2737..3915    -  promoter       EF-1α promoter: strong constitutive promoter for human elongation factor EF-1α
   3922..3988    -  CDS            small t antigen (fragment): SV40 (simian virus 40) small t antigen
   3997..4016    -  promoter       SRα promoter (fragment): hybrid promoter consisting of the SV40 early promoter plus part of the long terminal repeat of human T-lymphotrophic virus 1
   4013..4031    -  enhancer       CMV enhancer (fragment): human cytomegalovirus immediate early enhancer
   4186..4238    +  misc_feature   bom (fragment): basis of mobility region from pBR322
   4297..4401    +  promoter       AmpR promoter: bla
   4402..5262    +  CDS            AmpR: β-lactamase; bla; confers resistance to ampicillin, carbenicillin, and related antibiotics
   5433..6021    +  rep_origin     ori: high-copy-number ColE1/pMB1/pBR322/pUC origin of replication
   6204..6296    +  CDS            lacI (fragment): lac repressor; lacI; The lac repressor binds to the lac operator to inhibit transcription in E. coli. This inhibition can be relieved by adding lactose or isopropyl-β-D-thiogalactopyranoside (IPTG).
   6309..6330    +  protein_bind   CAP binding site: CAP binding activates transcription in the presence of cAMP. E. coli catabolite activator protein
   6345..6375    +  promoter       lac promoter: promoter for the E. coli lac operon
   6383..6399    +  protein_bind   lac operator: The lac repressor binds to the lac operator to inhibit transcription in E. coli. This inhibition can be relieved by adding lactose or isopropyl-β-D-thiogalactopyranoside (IPTG). lac repressor encoded by lacI
   6472..6593    -  polyA_signal   SV40 poly(A) signal: SV40 polyadenylation signal
   6588..6713    -  CDS            ble (fragment): BLE_KLEPN - Experimental evidence at protein level: Swiss-Prot protein existence level 1. Binding protein with a strong affinity to the bleomycin family of antibiotics. Binds to CL990; an antimitotic-antibiotic compound. From Klebsiella pneumoniae.
   6723..727     -  CDS            HygR (across the origin): aminoglycoside phosphotransferase from E. coli; aph(4)-Ia; confers resistance to hygromycin
>Addgene plasmid #247456 | pEF5-H4Δ1-19-HaloTag-FRT | addgene full sequence | sequence record 491708 | Addgene NGS Result
GCTCCATACAAGCCAACCACGGCCTCCAGAAGAAGATGTTGGCGACCTCGTATTGGGAATCCCCGAACAT
CGCCTCGCTCCAGTCAATGACCGCTGTTATGCGGCCATTGTCCGTCAGGACATTGTTGGAGCCGAAATCC
GCGTGCACGAGGTGCCGGACTTCGGGGCAGTCCTCGGCCCAAAGCATCAGCTCATCGAGAGCCTGCGCGA
CGGACGCACTGACGGTGTCGTCCATCACAGTTTGCCAGTGATACACATGGGGATCAGCAATCGCGCATAT
GAAATCACGCCATGTAGTGTATTGACCGATTCCTTGCGGTCCGAATGGGCCGAACCCGCTCGTCTGGCTA
AGATCGGCCGCAGCGATCGCATCCATGGCCTCCGCGACCGGCTGCAGAACAGCGGGCAGTTCGGTTTCAG
GCAGGTCTTGCAACGTGACACCCTGTGCACGGCGGGAGATGCAATAGGTCAGGCTCTCGCTGAATTCCCC
AATGTCAAGCACTTCCGGAATCGGGAGCGCGGCCGATGCAAAGTGCCGATAAACATAACGATCTTTGTAG
AAACCATCGGCGCAGCTATTTACCCGCAGGACATATCCACGCCCTCCTACATCGAAGCTGAAAGCACGAG
ATTCTTCGCCCTCCGAGAGCTGCATCAGGTCGGAGACGCTGTCGAACTTTTCGATCAGAAACTTCTCGAC
AGACGTCGCGGTGAGTTCAGGCTTTTTGGCCAAGGAAGTTCCTATACTTTCTAGAGAATAGGAACTTCGG
AATAGGAACTTCTAGGTACGTGAACCATCACCCT
[91 nt withheld, positions 805-895]
G
[124 nt withheld, positions 897-1020]
GGGGATACCCCCTAGAGCCCCAGCTGGTTCTTTCCGCCTCAGAAGCCATAGAGCCCACCGCATCCCCAGC
ATGCCTGCTATTGTCTTCCCAATCCTCCCCCTTGCTGTCCTGCCCCACCCCACCCCCCAGAATAGAATGA
CACCTACTCAGACAATGCGATGCAATTTCCTCATTTTATTAGGAAAGGACAGTGGGAGTGGCACCTTCCA
GGGTCAAGGAAGGCACGGGGGAGGGGCAAACAACAGATGGCTGGCAACTAGAAGGCACAGTCGAGGCTGA
TCAGCGGGTTTAAACTCATTACTAACCGGTACGCGTAGAATCGAGACCGAGGAGAGGGTTAGGGATAGGC
TTACCTTCGAACCGCGGGCCCTCTAGACTCGAGCGGCCGGCCGCCGAATTAACTTAACCGGAAATCTCCA
GAGTAGACAGCCAGCGCGCGATCTCGCTGCCGATCAGGTCCGGGTTGTCTTCTTGCAGCAGATTCAGACC
CGGGCCGATGTCCACAGCCTTGCAGTTAGGCAGGCTTTTGGCCAGGCGAGCGGCTTCGGCCGGTGGGATC
AGAACGCCTGGGGTGCCCCAGAACAGCAGCTTCGGGACAGGGGACTGGTGCAGCCAGTCCATGTATTCTT
CGACCAGCGCGACGATGTTCGCTGGCTCACCGGCGATTGGCAGCTCGTTTGGGAAGCGCCACAGTGGCTC
GCGGTCAACAGGATTCAGGAACGGCTCGCGGTAATGGTCCATCTCGACTTCAGTCAGCGGGCGGACGACA
CCCATCGGCAGCGTACCCTCGATAAAAACGTTCTGATCGATGATCAGCTTGCGGCCGACGTCGGTGGTGC
GGAAGGCCTGGAAGGTCTCGCGGGCAAATTCTGGCCATTCGTCCCAGGTCGGGATAGGGCGGATGAACTC
CATAAATGCAATACCTTTGACGCGCTCTGGATTGCGCTTGGCCCAGTGGAAACCCAGAGCGGAGCCCCAG
TCGTGAATGACCAGGACGACCTCTTCCAGACCCAGGGCTTCGATGAAGGCATCCATGAAGCGGACGTGGT
CGTCGAAGAAATAACCCAGGTCTGGTTTGTCGGATTTGCCCATACCGATCAGGTCTGGAGCAATGCAGCG
ATGGGTCGGTGCAACATGCGGGATGATGTTGCGCCACACGTAGGAGGAGGTCGGGTTACCGTGCAGGAAC
AGCACAGGGGTGCCATCGCGCGGACCAACATCGACGTAGTGCATGCGCTCGCCCAGGACTTCCACATAAT
GGGGGTCGAATGGAAAGCCAGTACCGATTTCGGAACCGCCACCAGAGCCTCCACCTCCACTTCCACCTCC
GCCTGAACCACCTCCACCAGATGGATC
[249 nt withheld, positions 2378-2626]
CATCTCGAAATTCGCTAGCTCTAGAACTAGTGGATCCGAGCTCGGTACCAAGCTTACCTAGCCAGCTTGG
GTCTCCCTATAGTGAGTCGTATTAGTACCAAGCTAATTCCTCACGACACCTGAAATGGAAGAAAAAAACT
TTGAACCACTGTCTGAGGCTTGAGAATGAACCAAGATCCAAACTCAAAAAGGGCAAATTCCAAGGAGAAT
TACATCAAGTGCCAAGCTGGCCTAACTTCAGTCTCCACCCACTCAGTGTGGGGAAACTCCATCGCATAAA
ACCCCTCCCCCCAACCTAAAGACGACGTACTCCAAAAGCTCGAGAACTAATCGAGGTGCCTGGACGGCGC
CCGGTACTCCGTGGAGTCACATGAAGCGACGGCTGAGGACGGAAAGGCCCTTTTCCTTTGTGTGGGTGAC
TCACCCGCCCGCTCTCCCGAGCGCCGCGTCCTCCATTTTGAGCTCCCTGCAGCAGGGCCGGGAAGCGGCC
ATCTTTCCGCTCACGCAACTGGTGCCGACCGGGCCAGCCTTGCCGCCCAGGGCGGGGCGATACACGGCGG
CGCGAGGCCAGGCACCAGAGCAGGCCGGCCAGCTTGAGACTACCCCCGTCCGATTCTCGGTGGCCGCGCT
CGCAGGCCCCGCCTCGCCGAACATGTGCGCTGGGACGCACGGGCCCCGTCGCCGCCCGCGGCCCCAAAAA
CCGAAATACCAGTGTGCAGATCTTGGCCCGCATTTACAAGACTATCTTGCCAGAAAAAAAGCGTCGCAGC
AGGTCATCAAAAATTTTAAATGGCTAGAGACTTATCGAAAGCAGCGAGACAGGCGCGAAGGTGCCACCAG
ATTCGCACGCGGCGGCCCCAGCGCCCAGGCCAGGCCTCAACTCAAGCACGAGGCGAAGGGGCTCCTTAAG
CGCAAGGCCTCGAACTCTCCCACCCACTTCCAACCCGAAGCTCGGGATCAAGAATCACGTACTGCAGCCA
GGTGGAAGTAATTCAAGGCACGCAAGGGCCATAACCCGTAAAGAGGCCAGGCCCGCGGGAACCACACACG
GCACTTACCTGTGTTCTGGCGGCAAACCCGTTGCGAAAAAGAACGTTCACGGCGACTACTGCACTTATAT
ACGGTTCTCCCCCACCCTCGGGAAAAAGGCGGAGCCAGTACACGACATCACTTTCCCAGTTTACCCCGCG
CCACCTTCTCTAGGCACCGGTTCAATTGCCGACCCCTCCCCCCAACTTCTCGGGGACTGTGGGCGATGTG
CGCTCTGCCCACTGACGGGCACCGGAGCCAATTCCCACTCCTTTCAAGACCTAGAAGGTCCATTAGCTGC
AAAGATTCCTCTCTGTTTAAAACTTTATCCATCTTTGCAAAGCTTTTTGCAAAAGCCTAGTCAATAATCA
ATGTCAACGCGTATATCTGGCCCGTACATCGCGAAGCAGCGCAAAACGCCTAACCCTAAGCAGATTCTTC
ATGCAATTGTCGGTCAAGCCTTGCCTTGTTGTAGCTTAAATTTTGCTCGCGCACTACTCAGCGACCTCCA
ACACACAAGCAGGGAGCAGATACTGGCTTAACTATGCGGCATCAGAGCAGATTGTACTGAGAGTGCACCA
TAGGGGATCGGGAGATCTCCCGATCCGTCGACGTCAGGTGGCACTTTTCGGGGAAATGTGCGCGGAACCC
CTATTTGTTTATTTTTCTAAATACATTCAAATATGTATCCGCTCATGAGACAATAACCCTGATAAATGCT
TCAATAATATTGAAAAAGGAAGAGTATGAGTATTCAACATTTCCGTGTCGCCCTTATTCCCTTTTTTGCG
GCATTTTGCCTTCCTGTTTTTGCTCACCCAGAAACGCTGGTGAAAGTAAAAGATGCTGAAGATCAGTTGG
GTGCACGAGTGGGTTACATCGAACTGGATCTCAACAGCGGTAAGATCCTTGAGAGTTTTCGCCCCGAAGA
ACGTTTTCCAATGATGAGCACTTTTAAAGTTCTGCTATGTGGCGCGGTATTATCCCGTATTGACGCCGGG
CAAGAGCAACTCGGTCGCCGCATACACTATTCTCAGAATGACTTGGTTGAGTACTCACCAGTCACAGAAA
AGCATCTTACGGATGGCATGACAGTAAGAGAATTATGCAGTGCTGCCATAACCATGAGTGATAACACTGC
GGCCAACTTACTTCTGACAACGATCGGAGGACCGAAGGAGCTAACCGCTTTTTTGCACAACATGGGGGAT
CATGTAACTCGCCTTGATCGTTGGGAACCGGAGCTGAATGAAGCCATACCAAACGACGAGCGTGACACCA
CGATGCCTGTAGCAATGGCAACAACGTTGCGCAAACTATTAACTGGCGAACTACTTACTCTAGCTTCCCG
GCAACAATTAATAGACTGGATGGAGGCGGATAAAGTTGCAGGACCACTTCTGCGCTCGGCCCTTCCGGCT
GGCTGGTTTATTGCTGATAAATCTGGAGCCGGTGAGCGTGGGTCTCGCGGTATCATTGCAGCACTGGGGC
CAGATGGTAAGCCCTCCCGTATCGTAGTTATCTACACGACGGGGAGTCAGGCAACTATGGATGAACGAAA
TAGACAGATCGCTGAGATAGGTGCCTCACTGATTAAGCATTGGTAACTGTCAGACCAAGTTTACTCATAT
ATACTTTAGATTGATTTAAAACTTCATTTTTAATTTAAAAGGATCTAGGTGAAGATCCTTTTTGATAATC
TCATGACCAAAATCCCTTAACGTGAGTTTTCGTTCCACTGAGCGTCAGACCCCGTAGAAAAGATCAAAGG
ATCTTCTTGAGATCCTTTTTTTCTGCGCGTAATCTGCTGCTTGCAAACAAAAAAACCACCGCTACCAGCG
GTGGTTTGTTTGCCGGATCAAGAGCTACCAACTCTTTTTCCGAAGGTAACTGGCTTCAGCAGAGCGCAGA
TACCAAATACTGTTCTTCTAGTGTAGCCGTAGTTAGGCCACCACTTCAAGAACTCTGTAGCACCGCCTAC
ATACCTCGCTCTGCTAATCCTGTTACCAGTGGCTGCTGCCAGTGGCGATAAGTCGTGTCTTACCGGGTTG
GACTCAAGACGATAGTTACCGGATAAGGCGCAGCGGTCGGGCTGAACGGGGGGTTCGTGCACACAGCCCA
GCTTGGAGCGAACGACCTACACCGAACTGAGATACCTACAGCGTGAGCTATGAGAAAGCGCCACGCTTCC
CGAAGGGAGAAAGGCGGACAGGTATCCGGTAAGCGGCAGGGTCGGAACAGGAGAGCGCACGAGGGAGCTT
CCAGGGGGAAACGCCTGGTATCTTTATAGTCCTGTCGGGTTTCGCCACCTCTGACTTGAGCGTCGATTTT
TGTGATGCTCGTCAGGGGGGCGGAGCCTATGGAAAAACGCCAGCAACGCGGCCTTTTTACGGTTCCTGGC
CTTTTGCTGGCCTTTTGCTCACATGTTCTTTCCTGCGTTATCCCCTGATTCTGTGGATAACCGTATTACC
GCCTTTGAGTGAGCTGATACCGCTCGCCGCAGCCGAACGACCGAGCGCAGCGAGTCAGTGAGCGAGGAAG
CGGAAGAGCGCCCAATACGCAAACCGCCTCTCCCCGCGCGTTGGCCGATTCATTAATGCAGCTGGCACGA
CAGGTTTCCCGACTGGAAAGCGGGCAGTGAGCGCAACGCAATTAATGTGAGTTAGCTCACTCATTAGGCA
CCCCAGGCTTTACACTTTATGCTTCCGGCTCGTATGTTGTGTGGAATTGTGAGCGGATAACAATTTCACA
CAGGAAACAGCTATGACCATGATTACGCCAAGCTCTAGCTAGAGGTCGACGGTATACAGACATGATAAGA
TACATTGATGAGTTTGGACAAACCACAACTAGAATGCAGTGAAAAAAATGCTTTATTTGTGAAATTTGTG
ATGCTATTGCTTTATTTGTAACCATTATAAGCTGCAATAAACAAGTTGGGGTGGGCGAAGAACTCCAGCA
TGAGATCCCCGCGCTGGAGGATCATCCAGCCGGCGTCCCGGAAAACGATTCCGAAGCCCAACCTTTCATA
GAAGGCGGCGGTGGAATCGAAATCTCGTAGTACGTGCTATTCCTTTGCCCTCGGACGAGTGCTGGGGCGT
CGGTTTCCACTATCGGCGAGTACTTCTACACAGCCATCGGTCCAGACGGCCGCGCTTCTGCGGGCGATTT
GTGTACGCCCGACAGTCCCGGCTCCGGATCGGACGATTGCGTCGCATCGACCCTGCGCCCAAGCTGCATC
ATCGAAATTGCCGTCAACCAAGCTCTGATAGAGTTGGTCAAGACCAATGCGGAGCATATACGCCCGGAGC
CGCGGCGATCCTGCAAGCTCCGGATGCCTCCGCTCGAAGTAGCGCGTCTGCT
